Addgene plasmid #17248: pCM1.35
Depositing lab: Geraldine Seydoux. Depositing organization: Johns Hopkins University and School of Medicine. Publication: 3' UTRs are the primary regulators of gene expression in the C. elegans germline. Merritt C, Rasoloson D, Ko D, Seydoux G. Curr Biol. 2008 Oct 14;18(19):1476-82. doi: 10.1016/j.cub.2008.08.013. Epub 2008 Sep 25. PubMed 18818082.
Backbone
  Vector backbone: pDONR201
  Backbone size w/o insert (bp): 2257
  Vector type: Gateway
Growth in bacteria
  Bacterial resistance: Kanamycin, 50 μg/mL
  Growth temperature: 37°C
  Growth strain: DH5alpha
  Copy number: Unknown
Gene/Insert
  Gene/Insert name: GFP:H2B from pKS111-His in pDONR201
  Species: C. elegans (nematode)
  Insert size (bp): 1288
  Cloning method: Gateway Cloning; 5′ cloning site attP1 (destroyed during cloning); 3′ cloning site attP2 (destroyed during cloning)
  Sequencing primers: 5′ n/a
Terms and licenses: Academic/Nonprofit Terms; Industry Terms: Not Available to Industry
How to cite: pCM1.35 was a gift from Geraldine Seydoux (Addgene plasmid # 17248 ; http://n2t.net/addgene:17248 ; RRID:Addgene_17248)
