[The description below was written by a language model from this plasmid's Addgene catalogue record and pLannotate feature annotations shown in this document.]
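Description:
pCM1.35 is a Gateway entry clone built in the pDONR201 donor backbone, carrying a GFP:histone H2B fusion coding sequence for use in C. elegans expression constructs. The insert, recorded as roughly 1.3 kb and derived from a plasmid called pKS111-His, was introduced by a BP recombination reaction that consumed the attP1 and attP2 sites of the donor vector. The annotated 3,544 nt sequence accordingly shows attL-type recombination sites flanking the insert. The automated annotation labels these as attL3 and attL4 fragments overlapping attB1 and attB2 cores, but given the cloning history they are most simply read as the attL1/attL2 sites expected of a pDONR201 entry clone. The plasmid is maintained in E. coli through a high-copy ColE1/pUC-type origin and selected with kanamycin via an aminoglycoside phosphotransferase gene. rrnB T1 and T2 terminators sit upstream of the recombination cassette, where they insulate the insert from read-through transcription from the backbone.

The payload is an Aequorea victoria-derived green fluorescent protein coding region, followed by a short fragment of polylinker sequence and then the C. elegans his-11 gene, which encodes histone H2B, a core nucleosome component. Fusing GFP to H2B concentrates the fluorescence on chromatin, giving a nuclear signal that is easy to score. No promoter or 3' UTR is annotated, consistent with an entry clone that supplies only the coding module. It is meant to be combined by LR recombination with other elements in a destination vector. The associated publication examines 3' UTR control of gene expression in the C. elegans germline, suggesting that this reporter served as the common coding cassette in such transgenes, though the record does not detail the final assemblies.
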