Features (pLannotate 1.2.2; 12 found; start..end, strand, type, name):
      1..46      +  rep_origin     RSF ori (fragment): Plasmids containing the RSF 1030 origin of replication can be propagated in E. coli cells that contain additional plasmids with compatible origins.
     73..100     -  terminator     rrnB T2 terminator: transcription terminator T2 from the E. coli rrnB gene
    232..275     +  terminator     rrnB T1 terminator: Escherichia coli rrnB; transcription terminator T1 from the E. coli rrnB gene
    332..416     +  protein_bind   attL3 (fragment): mutant version of attL; recombination site for the Gateway® LR reaction LR Clonase™
    407..427     +  protein_bind   attB1: mutant version of attB; core recombination site for the Gateway® BP reaction BP Clonase™
    436..1296    +  CDS            sg25: sg25 is a basic (constitutively fluorescent) green fluorescent protein published in 1997, derived from Aequorea victoria.
   1326..1350    +  misc_feature   MCS (fragment): pBluescript multiple cloning site
   1351..1716    +  CDS            his-11: H2B1_CAEEL - Experimental evidence at protein level: Swiss-Prot protein existence level 1. Core component of nucleosome. Nucleosomes wrap and compact DNA into chromatin, limiting DNA accessibility to the cellular machineries which require DNA as a template. Histones thereby play a central role in transcription regulation, DNA repair, DNA replication and chromosomal stability. DNA accessibility is regulated via a complex set of post-translational modifications of histones, also called histone code, and nucleosome remodeling. From Caenorhabditis elegans.
   1723..1743    -  protein_bind   attB2: mutant version of attB; core recombination site for the Gateway® BP reaction BP Clonase™
   1734..1818    -  protein_bind   attL4 (fragment): mutant version of attL; recombination site for the Gateway® LR reaction LR Clonase™
   1942..2751    +  CDS            KanR: aminoglycoside phosphotransferase; aph(3')-Ia; confers resistance to kanamycin in bacteria or G418 (Geneticin®) in eukaryotes
   2894..3482    +  rep_origin     ori: high-copy-number ColE1/pMB1/pBR322/pUC origin of replication
>Addgene plasmid #17248 | pCM1.35 | depositor full sequence | sequence record 8544 | Author sequence
CTTTCCTGCGTTATCCCCTGATTCTGTGGATAACCGTATTACCGCTAGCCAGGAAGAGTTTGTAGAAACG
CAAAAAGGCCATCCGTCAGGATGGCCTTCTGCTTAGTTTGATGCCTGGCAGTTTATGGCGGGCGTCCTGC
CCGCCACCCTCCGGGCCGTTGCTTCACAACGTTCAAATCCGCTCCCGGCGGATTTGTCCTACTCAGGAGA
GCGTTCACCGACAAACAACAGATAAAACGAAAGGCCCAGTCTTCCGACTGAGCCTTTCGTTTTATTTGAT
GCCTGGCAGTTCCCTACTCTCGCGTTAACGCTAGCATGGATCTCGGGCCCCAAATAATGATTTTATTTTG
ACTGATAGTGACCTGTTCGTTGCAACAAATTGATGAGCAATGCTTTTTTATAATGCCAAGTTTGTACAAA
AAAGCAGGCTCCATGAGTAAAGGAGAAGAACTTTTCACTGGAGTTGTCCCAATTCTTGTTGAATTAGATG
GTGATGTTAATGGGCACAAATTTTCTGTCAGTGGAGAGGGTGAAGGTGATGCAACATACGGAAAACTTAC
CCTTAAATTTATTTGCACTACTGGAAAACTACCTGTTCCATGGGTAAGTTTAAACATATATATACTAACT
AACCCTGATTATTTAAATTTTCAGCCAACACTTGTCACTACTTTCTGTTATGGTGTTCAATGCTTCTCGA
GATACCCAGATCATATGAAACGGCATGACTTTTTCAAGAGTGCCATGCCCGAAGGTTATGTACAGGAAAG
AACTATATTTTTCAAAGATGACGGGAACTACAAGACACGTAAGTTTAAACAGTTCGGTACTAACTAACCA
TACATATTTAAATTTTCAGGTGCTGAAGTCAAGTTTGAAGGTGATACCCTTGTTAATAGAATCGAGTTAA
AAGGTATTGATTTTAAAGAAGATGGAAACATTCTTGGACACAAATTGGAATACAACTATAACTCACACAA
TGTATACATCATGGCAGACAAACAAAAGAATGGAATCAAAGTTGTAAGTTTAAACATGATTTTACTAACT
AACTAATCTGATTTAAATTTTCAGAACTTCAAAATTAGACACAACATTGAAGATGGAAGCGTTCAACTAG
CAGACCATTATCAACAAAATACTCCAATTGGCGATGGCCCTGTCCTTTTACCAGACAACCATTACCTGTC
CACACAATCTGCCCTTTCGAAAGATCCCAACGAAAAGAGAGACCACATGGTCCTTCTTGAGTTTGTAACA
GCTGCTGGGATTACACATGGCATGGATGAACTATACAAATGCCCGGGGGATCGGTGGAGCTCCACCGGTG
GCGGCCGCTCTAGAACTAGTCCACCAAAGCCATCTGCCAAGGGAGCCAAGAAGGCCGCCAAGACCGTCGT
TGCCAAGCCAAAGGACGGAAAGAAGAGACGTCATGCCCGCAAGGAATCGTACTCCGTCTACATCTACCGT
GTTCTCAAGCAAGTTCACCCAGACACCGGAGTCTCCTCCAAGGCCATGTCTATCATGAACTCCTTCGTCA
ACGATGTATTCGAACGCATCGCTTCGGAAGCTTCCCGTCTTGCTCATTACAACAAACGCTCAACGATCTC
ATCCCGCGAAATTCAAACCGCTGTCCGTTTGATTCTCCCAGGAGAACTTGCCAAGCACGCCGTGTCTGAG
GGAACCAAGGCCGTCACCAAGTACACTTCCAGCAAGTAAACCCAGCTTTCTTGTACAAAGTGGGCATTAT
AAGAAAGCATTGCTTATCAATTTGTTGCAACGAACAGGTCACTATCAGTCAAAATAAAATCATTATTTGC
CATCCAGCTGCAGCTCTGGCCCGTGTCTCAAAATCTCTGATGTTACATTGCACAAGATAAAAATATATCA
TCATGAACAATAAAACTGTCTGCTTACATAAACAGTAATACAAGGGGTGTTATGAGCCATATTCAACGGG
AAACGTCGAGGCCGCGATTAAATTCCAACATGGATGCTGATTTATATGGGTATAAATGGGCTCGCGATAA
TGTCGGGCAATCAGGTGCGACAATCTATCGCTTGTATGGGAAGCCCGATGCGCCAGAGTTGTTTCTGAAA
CATGGCAAAGGTAGCGTTGCCAATGATGTTACAGATGAGATGGTCAGACTAAACTGGCTGACGGAATTTA
TGCCTCTTCCGACCATCAAGCATTTTATCCGTACTCCTGATGATGCATGGTTACTCACCACTGCGATCCC
CGGAAAAACAGCATTCCAGGTATTAGAAGAATATCCTGATTCAGGTGAAAATATTGTTGATGCGCTGGCA
GTGTTCCTGCGCCGGTTGCATTCGATTCCTGTTTGTAATTGTCCTTTTAACAGCGATCGCGTATTTCGTC
TCGCTCAGGCGCAATCACGAATGAATAACGGTTTGGTTGATGCGAGTGATTTTGATGACGAGCGTAATGG
CTGGCCTGTTGAACAAGTCTGGAAAGAAATGCATAAACTTTTGCCATTCTCACCGGATTCAGTCGTCACT
CATGGTGATTTCTCACTTGATAACCTTATTTTTGACGAGGGGAAATTAATAGGTTGTATTGATGTTGGAC
GAGTCGGAATCGCAGACCGATACCAGGATCTTGCCATCCTATGGAACTGCCTCGGTGAGTTTTCTCCTTC
ATTACAGAAACGGCTTTTTCAAAAATATGGTATTGATAATCCTGATATGAATAAATTGCAGTTTCATTTG
ATGCTCGATGAGTTTTTCTAATCAGAATTGGTTAATTGGTTGTAACACTGGCAGAGCATTACGCTGACTT
GACGGGACGGCGCAAGCTCATGACCAAAATCCCTTAACGTGAGTTTTCGTTCCACTGAGCGTCAGACCCC
GTAGAAAAGATCAAAGGATCTTCTTGAGATCCTTTTTTTCTGCGCGTAATCTGCTGCTTGCAAACAAAAA
AACCACCGCTACCAGCGGTGGTTTGTTTGCCGGATCAAGAGCTACCAACTCTTTTTCCGAAGGTAACTGG
CTTCAGCAGAGCGCAGATACCAAATACTGTCCTTCTAGTGTAGCCGTAGTTAGGCCACCACTTCAAGAAC
TCTGTAGCACCGCCTACATACCTCGCTCTGCTAATCCTGTTACCAGTGGCTGCTGCCAGTGGCGATAAGT
CGTGTCTTACCGGGTTGGACTCAAGACGATAGTTACCGGATAAGGCGCAGCGGTCGGGCTGAACGGGGGG
TTCGTGCACACAGCCCAGCTTGGAGCGAACGACCTACACCGAACTGAGATACCTACAGCGTGAGCTATGA
GAAAGCGCCACGCTTCCCGAAGGGAGAAAGGCGGACAGGTATCCGGTAAGCGGCAGGGTCGGAACAGGAG
AGCGCACGAGGGAGCTTCCAGGGGGAAACGCCTGGTATCTTTATAGTCCTGTCGGGTTTCGCCACCTCTG
ACTTGAGCGTCGATTTTTGTGATGCTCGTCAGGGGGGCGGAGCCTATGGAAAAACGCCAGCAACGCGGCC
TTTTTACGGTTCCTGGCCTTTTGCTGGCCTTTTGCTCACATGTT
