>Addgene plasmid #17248 | pCM1.35 | addgene partial sequence | sequence record 23321 | GFP-F 5'-GGTCCTTCTTGAGTTTGTAAC-3'
TGGNTGACTATACAAATGCCCGGGGGATCGGTGGAGCTCCACCGGTGGCGGCCGCTCTAGAACTAGTCCA
CCAAAGCCATCTGCCAAGGGAGCCAAGAAGGCCGCCAAGACCGTCGTTGCCAAGCCAAAGGACGGAAAGA
AGAGACGTCATGCCCGCAAGGAATCGTACTCCGTCTACATCTACCGTGTTCTCAAGCAAGTTCACCCAGA
CACCGGAGTCTCCTCCAAGGCCATGTCTATCATGAACTCCTTCGTCAACGATGTATTCGAACGCATCGCT
TCGGAAGCTTCCCGTCTTGCTCATTACAACAAACGCTCAACGATCTCATCCCGCGAAATTCAAACCGCTG
TCCGTTTGATTCTCCCAGGAGAACTTGCCAAGCACGCCGTGTCTGAGGGAACCAAGGCCGTCACCAAGTA
CACTTCCAGCAAGTAAACCCAGCTTTCTTGTACAAAGTTGGCATTATAAGAAAGCATTGCTTATCAATTT
GTTGCAACGAACAGGTCACTATCAGTCAAAATAAAATCATTATTTGCCATCCAGCTGCAGCTCTGGCCCG
TGTCTCAAAATCTCTGATGTTACATTGCACAAGATAAAAATATATCATCATGAACAATAAAACTGTCTGC
TTACATAAACAGTAATACAAGGGGTGTTATGAGCCATATTCAACGGGAAACGTCGAGGCCGCGATTAAAT
TCCAACATGGATGCTGATTTATATGGGTATAAATGGGCTCGCGATAATGTCGGGCAATCAGGTGCGACAA
TCTATCGCTTGTATGGGAAGCCCGATGCGCCAGAGTTGTTTCTGAAACATGGCAAAGGTAGCGTTGCCAA
TGATGTTACAGATGAGATGGTCAGACTAAACTGGCTGACGGAATTTATGCCTCTTCCGACCATCAAGCAT
TTTATCCGTACTCCTGATGATGCATGGTTACTCACCACTGCGATCCCCGGAAAACAGCATTC
